Addgene plasmid #242165: lenti-EF1a-dCas9-VP64-H2B-mCherry
Purpose: Lentiviral expression of dCas9-VP64 with H2B-mCherry reporter
Depositing lab: Amy Brock. Depositing organization: University of Texas at Austin.
Backbone
  Vector backbone: lenti-EF1a-dCas9-VP64-Puro
  Backbone manufacturer: Kristen Brennand (AddGene #99371)
  Vector type: Mammalian Expression, Lentiviral, CRISPR
Growth in bacteria
  Bacterial resistance: Ampicillin, 100 μg/mL
  Growth temperature: 37°C
  Growth strain: NEB Stable
  Copy number: High Copy
Gene/Insert
  Gene/Insert name: dCas9-VP64; T2A-H2B-mCherry
  Species: Synthetic
  Cloning method: Gibson Cloning
Terms and licenses: Academic/Nonprofit Terms; Industry Terms: Not Available to Industry
How to cite: lenti-EF1a-dCas9-VP64-H2B-mCherry was a gift from Amy Brock (Addgene plasmid # 242165 ; http://n2t.net/addgene:242165 ; RRID:Addgene_242165)
