[The description below was written by a language model from this plasmid's Addgene catalogue record and pLannotate feature annotations shown in this document.]
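Description:
lenti-EF1a-dCas9-VP64-H2B-mCherry is a 14.8 kb HIV-1-based lentiviral transfer plasmid for CRISPR activation in mammalian cells. It was derived by Gibson cloning from the lenti-EF1a-dCas9-VP64-Puro backbone, and its name suggests that an H2B-mCherry reporter takes the place of the parent's puromycin marker. It is maintained in E. coli through a high-copy ColE1/pUC-type origin with ampicillin resistance, and an f1 origin is also present. The backbone carries an SV40/EM7-driven BleoR (Zeocin resistance) cassette, which sits outside the LTR-flanked region and so would not be packaged into virus.

The viral genome is transcribed from a CMV enhancer/promoter fused to a truncated 5' LTR, an arrangement typical of Tat-independent, third-generation-style packaging. It contains the Ψ packaging signal, a gag fragment, the RRE for Rev-dependent export and the cPPT/CTS. A WPRE follows the payload to enhance transcript expression, then the downstream truncated LTR and a bGH polyadenylation signal.

The internal human EF-1α promoter drives a single open reading frame. This begins with a nucleoplasmin NLS and catalytically dead S. pyogenes Cas9. According to the catalogue entry, dCas9 is fused to the VP64 transactivation domain and followed by a T2A self-cleaving peptide, although neither VP64 nor T2A was annotated in the feature table. They presumably fall in the unannotated stretch between dCas9 and H2B. Human histone H2B fused to mCherry completes the frame, giving a chromatin-bound red nuclear signal that marks transduced cells.

With a separately supplied guide RNA, dCas9-VP64 is recruited to target promoters to activate endogenous genes. The nuclear mCherry signal allows expressing cells to be identified, sorted or tracked by fluorescence rather than selected with a drug.
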