Features (pLannotate 1.2.2; 33 found; start..end, strand, type, name):
    343..1050    +  CDS            mCherry: mCherry is a basic (constitutively fluorescent) red fluorescent protein published in 2004, derived from Discosoma sp.. It is reported to be a very rapidly-maturing monomer with low acid sensitivity.
   1079..1667    +  misc_feature   WPRE: woodchuck hepatitis virus posttranscriptional regulatory element
   1604..2185    +  CDS            nef (fragment): NEF_HV1H2 - Experimental evidence at protein level: Swiss-Prot protein existence level 1. Extracellular Nef protein targets CD4(+) T-lymphocytes for apoptosis by interacting with CXCR4 surface receptors. From Human immunodeficiency virus type 1 group M subtype B (isolate HXB2) (HIV-1).
   2192..2372    +  LTR            5' LTR (truncated): truncated 5' long terminal repeat (LTR) from HIV-1
   2404..2628    +  polyA_signal   bGH poly(A) signal: bovine growth hormone polyadenylation signal
   2632..2653    +  promoter       SV40 promoter (fragment): SV40 enhancer and early promoter
   2674..3102    +  rep_origin     f1 ori (sequence partly withheld): f1 bacteriophage origin of replication; arrow indicates direction of (+) strand synthesis
   3116..3445    +  promoter       SV40 promoter: SV40 enhancer and early promoter
   3493..3540    +  promoter       EM7 promoter: synthetic bacterial promoter&nbsp
   3559..3933    +  CDS            BleoR: antibiotic-binding protein; Sh ble from Streptoalloteichus hindustanus; confers resistance to bleomycin, phleomycin, and Zeocin™
   3943..4068    +  CDS            ble (fragment): BLE_KLEPN - Experimental evidence at protein level: Swiss-Prot protein existence level 1. Binding protein with a strong affinity to the bleomycin family of antibiotics. Binds to CL990; an antimitotic-antibiotic compound. From Klebsiella pneumoniae.
   4063..4184    +  polyA_signal   SV40 poly(A) signal: SV40 polyadenylation signal
   4255..4277    -  protein_bind   lac operator (fragment): The lac repressor binds to the lac operator to inhibit transcription in E. coli. This inhibition can be relieved by adding lactose or isopropyl-β-D-thiogalactopyranoside (IPTG). lac repressor encoded by lacI
   4281..4311    -  promoter       lac promoter: promoter for the E. coli lac operon
   4326..4347    -  protein_bind   CAP binding site: CAP binding activates transcription in the presence of cAMP. E. coli catabolite activator protein
   4360..4452    -  CDS            lacI (fragment): lac repressor; lacI; The lac repressor binds to the lac operator to inhibit transcription in E. coli. This inhibition can be relieved by adding lactose or isopropyl-β-D-thiogalactopyranoside (IPTG).
   4635..5223    -  rep_origin     ori: high-copy-number ColE1/pMB1/pBR322/pUC origin of replication
   5394..6254    -  CDS            AmpR: β-lactamase; bla; confers resistance to ampicillin, carbenicillin, and related antibiotics
   6255..6359    -  promoter       AmpR promoter: bla
   6418..6470    -  misc_feature   bom (fragment): basis of mobility region from pBR322
   6625..7004    +  enhancer       CMV enhancer: human cytomegalovirus immediate early enhancer
   7005..7204    +  promoter       CMV promoter: human cytomegalovirus (CMV) immediate early promoter
   7222..7402    +  LTR            5' LTR (truncated): truncated 5' long terminal repeat (LTR) from HIV-1
   7449..7574    +  misc_feature   HIV-1 Ψ: packaging signal of human immunodeficiency virus type 1
   7558..7921    +  CDS            HIV-1 gag (fragment): gag protein from human immunodeficiency virus 1; gag
   8067..8300    +  misc_feature   RRE: The Rev response element (RRE) of HIV-1 allows for Rev-dependent mRNA export from the nucleus to the cytoplasm.
   8677..8777    +  CDS            Rev (fragment): human immunodeficiency virus 1 (HIV-1) Rev protein; rev; enhances nuclear export of unspliced and incompletely spliced viral mRNAs
   8827..8944    +  misc_feature   cPPT/CTS: central polypurine tract and central termination sequence of HIV-1
   9001..9067    +  CDS            small t antigen (fragment): SV40 (simian virus 40) small t antigen
   9074..10252   +  promoter       EF-1α promoter: strong constitutive promoter for human elongation factor EF-1α
  10268..10315   +  CDS            nucleoplasmin NLS: bipartite nuclear localization signal from nucleoplasmin
  10315..14416   +  CDS            dCas9 (fragment): catalytically dead mutant of the Cas9 endonuclease from the Streptococcus pyogenes Type II CRISPR/Cas system RNA-guided DNA-binding protein that lacks endonuclease activity due to the D10A mutation in the RuvC catalytic domain and the N863A mutation in the HNH catalytic domain
  14753..324     +  CDS            H2B (across the origin): human histone H2B; HIST1H2BJ
>Addgene plasmid #242165 | lenti-EF1a-dCas9-VP64-H2B-mCherry | addgene full sequence | sequence record 496077 | Addgene NGS Result
GTGACTAAGGCGCAGAAGAAAGGCGGCAAGAAGCGCAAGCGCAGCCGCAAGGAGAGCTATTCCATCTATG
TGTACAAGGTTCTGAAGCAGGTCCACCCTGACACCGGCATTTCGTCCAAGGCCATGGGCATCATGAATTC
GTTTGTGAACGACATTTTCGAGCGCATCGCAGGTGAGGCTTCCCGCCTGGCGCATTACAACAAGCGCTCG
ACCATCACCTCCAGGGAGATCCAGACGGCCGTGCGCCTGCTGCTGCCTGGGGAGTTGGCCAAGCACGCCG
TGTCCGAGGGTACTAAGGCCATCACCAAGTACACCAGCGCTAAGGATCCACCGGTCGCCACCATGGTGAG
CAAGGGCGAGGAGGATAACATGGCCATCATCAAGGAGTTCATGCGCTTCAAGGTGCACATGGAGGGCTCC
GTGAACGGCCACGAGTTCGAGATCGAGGGCGAGGGCGAGGGCCGCCCCTACGAGGGCACCCAGACCGCCA
AGCTGAAGGTGACCAAGGGTGGCCCCCTGCCCTTCGCCTGGGACATCCTGTCCCCTCAGTTCATGTACGG
CTCCAAGGCCTACGTGAAGCACCCCGCCGACATCCCCGACTACTTGAAGCTGTCCTTCCCCGAGGGCTTC
AAGTGGGAGCGCGTGATGAACTTCGAGGACGGCGGCGTGGTGACCGTGACCCAGGACTCCTCCCTGCAGG
ACGGCGAGTTCATCTACAAGGTGAAGCTGCGCGGCACCAACTTCCCCTCCGACGGCCCCGTAATGCAGAA
GAAGACCATGGGCTGGGAGGCCTCCTCCGAGCGGATGTACCCCGAGGACGGCGCCCTGAAGGGCGAGATC
AAGCAGAGGCTGAAGCTGAAGGACGGCGGCCACTACGACGCTGAGGTCAAGACCACCTACAAGGCCAAGA
AGCCCGTGCAGCTGCCCGGCGCCTACAACGTCAACATCAAGTTGGACATCACCTCCCACAACGAGGACTA
CACCATCGTGGAACAGTACGAACGCGCCGAGGGCCGCCACTCCACCGGCGGCATGGACGAGCTGTACAAG
TAATTCGAACGATATCAAGCTTATCGGTAATCAACCTCTGGATTACAAAATTTGTGAAAGATTGACTGGT
ATTCTTAACTATGTTGCTCCTTTTACGCTATGTGGATACGCTGCTTTAATGCCTTTGTATCATGCTATTG
CTTCCCGTATGGCTTTCATTTTCTCCTCCTTGTATAAATCCTGGTTGCTGTCTCTTTATGAGGAGTTGTG
GCCCGTTGTCAGGCAACGTGGCGTGGTGTGCACTGTGTTTGCTGACGCAACCCCCACTGGTTGGGGCATT
GCCACCACCTGTCAGCTCCTTTCCGGGACTTTCGCTTTCCCCCTCCCTATTGCCACGGCGGAACTCATCG
CCGCCTGCCTTGCCCGCTGCTGGACAGGGGCTCGGCTGTTGGGCACTGACAATTCCGTGGTGTTGTCGGG
GAAATCATCGTCCTTTCCTTGGCTGCTCGCCTGTGTTGCCACCTGGATTCTGCGCGGGACGTCCTTCTGC
TACGTCCCTTCGGCCCTCAATCCAGCGGACCTTCCTTCCCGCGGCCTGCTGCCGGCTCTGCGGCCTCTTC
CGCGTCTTCGCCTTCGCCCTCAGACGAGTCGGATCTCCCTTTGGGCCGCCTCCCCGCATCGATACCGTCG
ACCTCGAGACCTAGAAAAACATGGAGCAATCACAAGTAGCAATACAGCAGCTACCAATGCTGATTGTGCC
TGGCTAGAAGCACAAGAGGAGGAGGAGGTGGGTTTTCCAGTCACACCTCAGGTACCTTTAAGACCAATGA
CTTACAAGGCAGCTGTAGATCTTAGCCACTTTTTAAAAGAAAAGGGGGGACTGGAAGGGCTAATTCACTC
CCAACGAAGACAAGATATCCTTGATCTGTGGATCTACCACACACAAGGCTACTTCCCTGATTGGCAGAAC
TACACACCAGGGCCAGGGATCAGATATCCACTGACCTTTGGATGGTGCTACAAGCTAGTACCAGTTGAGC
AAGAGAAGGTAGAAGAAGCCAATGAAGGAGAGAACACCCGCTTGTTACACCCTGTGAGCCTGCATGGGAT
GGATGACCCGGAGAGAGAAGTATTAGAGTGGAGGTTTGACAGCCGCCTAGCATTTCATCACATGGCCCGA
GAGCTGCATCCGGACTGTACTGGGTCTCTCTGGTTAGACCAGATCTGAGCCTGGGAGCTCTCTGGCTAAC
TAGGGAACCCACTGCTTAAGCCTCAATAAAGCTTGCCTTGAGTGCTTCAAGTAGTGTGTGCCCGTCTGTT
GTGTGACTCTGGTAACTAGAGATCCCTCAGACCCTTTTAGTCAGTGTGGAAAATCTCTAGCAGGGCCCGT
TTAAACCCGCTGATCAGCCTCGACTGTGCCTTCTAGTTGCCAGCCATCTGTTGTTTGCCCCTCCCCCGTG
CCTTCCTTGACCCTGGAAGGTGCCACTCCCACTGTCCTTTCCTAATAAAATGAGGAAATTGCATCGCATT
GTCTGAGTAGGTGTCATTCTATTCTGGGGGGTGGGGTGGGGCAGGACAGCAAGGGGGAGGATTGGGAAGA
CAATAGCAGGCATGCTGGGGATGCGGTGGGCTCTATGGCTTCTGAGGCGGAAAGAACCAGCTGGGGCTCT
AGGGGGTATCCCC
[124 nt withheld, positions 2674-2797]
C
[91 nt withheld, positions 2799-2889]
A
[49 nt withheld, positions 2891-2939]
CCTTTGACGTTGGAGTCCACGTTCTTT
[37 nt withheld, positions 2967-3003]
ACCCTATCTCGGTCTATTCTTTTGATTTATAAGGGATTTTGCCGATTTCGGCCTATTGGTTAAAAAATGA
GCTGATTTAACAAAAATTTAACGCGAATTAATTCTGTGGAATGTGTGTCAGTTAGGGTGTGGAAAGTCCC
CAGGCTCCCCAGCAGGCAGAAGTATGCAAAGCATGCATCTCAATTAGTCAGCAACCAGGTGTGGAAAGTC
CCCAGGCTCCCCAGCAGGCAGAAGTATGCAAAGCATGCATCTCAATTAGTCAGCAACCATAGTCCCGCCC
CTAACTCCGCCCATCCCGCCCCTAACTCCGCCCAGTTCCGCCCATTCTCCGCCCCATGGCTGACTAATTT
TTTTTATTTATGCAGAGGCCGAGGCCGCCTCTGCCTCTGAGCTATTCCAGAAGTAGTGAGGAGGCTTTTT
TGGAGGCCTAGGCTTTTGCAAAAAGCTCCCGGGAGCTTGTATATCCATTTTCGGATCTGATCAGCACGTG
TTGACAATTAATCATCGGCATAGTATATCGGCATAGTATAATACGACAAGGTGAGGAACTAAACCATGGC
CAAGTTGACCAGTGCCGTTCCGGTGCTCACCGCGCGCGACGTCGCCGGAGCGGTCGAGTTCTGGACCGAC
CGGCTCGGGTTCTCCCGGGACTTCGTGGAGGACGACTTCGCCGGTGTGGTCCGGGACGACGTGACCCTGT
TCATCAGCGCGGTCCAGGACCAGGTGGTGCCGGACAACACCCTGGCCTGGGTGTGGGTGCGCGGCCTGGA
CGAGCTGTACGCCGAGTGGTCGGAGGTCGTGTCCACGAACTTCCGGGACGCCTCCGGGCCGGCCATGACC
GAGATCGGCGAGCAGCCGTGGGGGCGGGAGTTCGCCCTGCGCGACCCGGCCGGCAACTGCGTGCACTTCG
TGGCCGAGGAGCAGGACTGACACGTGCTACGAGATTTCGATTCCACCGCCGCCTTCTATGAAAGGTTGGG
CTTCGGAATCGTTTTCCGGGACGCCGGCTGGATGATCCTCCAGCGCGGGGATCTCATGCTGGAGTTCTTC
GCCCACCCCAACTTGTTTATTGCAGCTTATAATGGTTACAAATAAAGCAATAGCATCACAAATTTCACAA
ATAAAGCATTTTTTTCACTGCATTCTAGTTGTGGTTTGTCCAAACTCATCAATGTATCTTATCATGTCTG
TATACCGTCGACCTCTAGCTAGAGCTTGGCGTAATCATGGTCATAGCTGTTTCCTGTGTGAAATTGTTAT
CCGCTCACAATTCCACACAACATACGAGCCGGAAGCATAAAGTGTAAAGCCTGGGGTGCCTAATGAGTGA
GCTAACTCACATTAATTGCGTTGCGCTCACTGCCCGCTTTCCAGTCGGGAAACCTGTCGTGCCAGCTGCA
TTAATGAATCGGCCAACGCGCGGGGAGAGGCGGTTTGCGTATTGGGCGCTCTTCCGCTTCCTCGCTCACT
GACTCGCTGCGCTCGGTCGTTCGGCTGCGGCGAGCGGTATCAGCTCACTCAAAGGCGGTAATACGGTTAT
CCACAGAATCAGGGGATAACGCAGGAAAGAACATGTGAGCAAAAGGCCAGCAAAAGGCCAGGAACCGTAA
AAAGGCCGCGTTGCTGGCGTTTTTCCATAGGCTCCGCCCCCCTGACGAGCATCACAAAAATCGACGCTCA
AGTCAGAGGTGGCGAAACCCGACAGGACTATAAAGATACCAGGCGTTTCCCCCTGGAAGCTCCCTCGTGC
GCTCTCCTGTTCCGACCCTGCCGCTTACCGGATACCTGTCCGCCTTTCTCCCTTCGGGAAGCGTGGCGCT
TTCTCATAGCTCACGCTGTAGGTATCTCAGTTCGGTGTAGGTCGTTCGCTCCAAGCTGGGCTGTGTGCAC
GAACCCCCCGTTCAGCCCGACCGCTGCGCCTTATCCGGTAACTATCGTCTTGAGTCCAACCCGGTAAGAC
ACGACTTATCGCCACTGGCAGCAGCCACTGGTAACAGGATTAGCAGAGCGAGGTATGTAGGCGGTGCTAC
AGAGTTCTTGAAGTGGTGGCCTAACTACGGCTACACTAGAAGAACAGTATTTGGTATCTGCGCTCTGCTG
AAGCCAGTTACCTTCGGAAAAAGAGTTGGTAGCTCTTGATCCGGCAAACAAACCACCGCTGGTAGCGGTG
GTTTTTTTGTTTGCAAGCAGCAGATTACGCGCAGAAAAAAAGGATCTCAAGAAGATCCTTTGATCTTTTC
TACGGGGTCTGACGCTCAGTGGAACGAAAACTCACGTTAAGGGATTTTGGTCATGAGATTATCAAAAAGG
ATCTTCACCTAGATCCTTTTAAATTAAAAATGAAGTTTTAAATCAATCTAAAGTATATATGAGTAAACTT
GGTCTGACAGTTACCAATGCTTAATCAGTGAGGCACCTATCTCAGCGATCTGTCTATTTCGTTCATCCAT
AGTTGCCTGACTCCCCGTCGTGTAGATAACTACGATACGGGAGGGCTTACCATCTGGCCCCAGTGCTGCA
ATGATACCGCGAGACCCACGCTCACCGGCTCCAGATTTATCAGCAATAAACCAGCCAGCCGGAAGGGCCG
AGCGCAGAAGTGGTCCTGCAACTTTATCCGCCTCCATCCAGTCTATTAATTGTTGCCGGGAAGCTAGAGT
AAGTAGTTCGCCAGTTAATAGTTTGCGCAACGTTGTTGCCATTGCTACAGGCATCGTGGTGTCACGCTCG
TCGTTTGGTATGGCTTCATTCAGCTCCGGTTCCCAACGATCAAGGCGAGTTACATGATCCCCCATGTTGT
GCAAAAAAGCGGTTAGCTCCTTCGGTCCTCCGATCGTTGTCAGAAGTAAGTTGGCCGCAGTGTTATCACT
CATGGTTATGGCAGCACTGCATAATTCTCTTACTGTCATGCCATCCGTAAGATGCTTTTCTGTGACTGGT
GAGTACTCAACCAAGTCATTCTGAGAATAGTGTATGCGGCGACCGAGTTGCTCTTGCCCGGCGTCAATAC
GGGATAATACCGCGCCACATAGCAGAACTTTAAAAGTGCTCATCATTGGAAAACGTTCTTCGGGGCGAAA
ACTCTCAAGGATCTTACCGCTGTTGAGATCCAGTTCGATGTAACCCACTCGTGCACCCAACTGATCTTCA
GCATCTTTTACTTTCACCAGCGTTTCTGGGTGAGCAAAAACAGGAAGGCAAAATGCCGCAAAAAAGGGAA
TAAGGGCGACACGGAAATGTTGAATACTCATACTCTTCCTTTTTCAATATTATTGAAGCATTTATCAGGG
TTATTGTCTCATGAGCGGATACATATTTGAATGTATTTAGAAAAATAAACAAATAGGGGTTCCGCGCACA
TTTCCCCGAAAAGTGCCACCTGACGTCGACGGATCGGGAGATCTCCCGATCCCCTATGGTGCACTCTCAG
TACAATCTGCTCTGATGCCGCATAGTTAAGCCAGTATCTGCTCCCTGCTTGTGTGTTGGAGGTCGCTGAG
TAGTGCGCGAGCAAAATTTAAGCTACAACAAGGCAAGGCTTGACCGACAATTGCATGAAGAATCTGCTTA
GGGTTAGGCGTTTTGCGCTGCTTCGCGATGTACGGGCCAGATATACGCGTTGACATTGATTATTGACTAG
TTATTAATAGTAATCAATTACGGGGTCATTAGTTCATAGCCCATATATGGAGTTCCGCGTTACATAACTT
ACGGTAAATGGCCCGCCTGGCTGACCGCCCAACGACCCCCGCCCATTGACGTCAATAATGACGTATGTTC
CCATAGTAACGCCAATAGGGACTTTCCATTGACGTCAATGGGTGGAGTATTTACGGTAAACTGCCCACTT
GGCAGTACATCAAGTGTATCATATGCCAAGTACGCCCCCTATTGACGTCAATGACGGTAAATGGCCCGCC
TGGCATTATGCCCAGTACATGACCTTATGGGACTTTCCTACTTGGCAGTACATCTACGTATTAGTCATCG
CTATTACCATGGTGATGCGGTTTTGGCAGTACATCAATGGGCGTGGATAGCGGTTTGACTCACGGGGATT
TCCAAGTCTCCACCCCATTGACGTCAATGGGAGTTTGTTTTGGCACCAAAATCAACGGGACTTTCCAAAA
TGTCGTAACAACTCCGCCCCATTGACGCAAATGGGCGGTAGGCGTGTACGGTGGGAGGTCTATATAAGCA
GCGCGTTTTGCCTGTACTGGGTCTCTCTGGTTAGACCAGATCTGAGCCTGGGAGCTCTCTGGCTAACTAG
GGAACCCACTGCTTAAGCCTCAATAAAGCTTGCCTTGAGTGCTTCAAGTAGTGTGTGCCCGTCTGTTGTG
TGACTCTGGTAACTAGAGATCCCTCAGACCCTTTTAGTCAGTGTGGAAAATCTCTAGCAGTGGCGCCCGA
ACAGGGACTTGAAAGCGAAAGGGAAACCAGAGGAGCTCTCTCGACGCAGGACTCGGCTTGCTGAAGCGCG
CACGGCAAGAGGCGAGGGGCGGCGACTGGTGAGTACGCCAAAAATTTTGACTAGCGGAGGCTAGAAGGAG
AGAGATGGGTGCGAGAGCGTCAGTATTAAGCGGGGGAGAATTAGATCGCGATGGGAAAAAATTCGGTTAA
GGCCAGGGGGAAAGAAAAAATATAAATTAAAACATATAGTATGGGCAAGCAGGGAGCTAGAACGATTCGC
AGTTAATCCTGGCCTGTTAGAAACATCAGAAGGCTGTAGACAAATACTGGGACAGCTACAACCATCCCTT
CAGACAGGATCAGAAGAACTTAGATCATTATATAATACAGTAGCAACCCTCTATTGTGTGCATCAAAGGA
TAGAGATAAAAGACACCAAGGAAGCTTTAGACAAGATAGAGGAAGAGCAAAACAAAAGTAAGACCACCGC
ACAGCAAGCGGCCGCTGATCTTCAGACCTGGAGGAGGAGATATGAGGGACAATTGGAGAAGTGAATTATA
TAAATATAAAGTAGTAAAAATTGAACCATTAGGAGTAGCACCCACCAAGGCAAAGAGAAGAGTGGTGCAG
AGAGAAAAAAGAGCAGTGGGAATAGGAGCTTTGTTCCTTGGGTTCTTGGGAGCAGCAGGAAGCACTATGG
GCGCAGCGTCAATGACGCTGACGGTACAGGCCAGACAATTATTGTCTGGTATAGTGCAGCAGCAGAACAA
TTTGCTGAGGGCTATTGAGGCGCAACAGCATCTGTTGCAACTCACAGTCTGGGGCATCAAGCAGCTCCAG
GCAAGAATCCTGGCTGTGGAAAGATACCTAAAGGATCAACAGCTCCTGGGGATTTGGGGTTGCTCTGGAA
AACTCATTTGCACCACTGCTGTGCCTTGGAATGCTAGTTGGAGTAATAAATCTCTGGAACAGATTTGGAA
TCACACGACCTGGATGGAGTGGGACAGAGAAATTAACAATTACACAAGCTTAATACACTCCTTAATTGAA
GAATCGCAAAACCAGCAAGAAAAGAATGAACAAGAATTATTGGAATTAGATAAATGGGCAAGTTTGTGGA
ATTGGTTTAACATAACAAATTGGCTGTGGTATATAAAATTATTCATAATGATAGTAGGAGGCTTGGTAGG
TTTAAGAATAGTTTTTGCTGTACTTTCTATAGTGAATAGAGTTAGGCAGGGATATTCACCATTATCGTTT
CAGACCCACCTCCCAACCCCGAGGGGACCCGACAGGCCCGAAGGAATAGAAGAAGAAGGTGGAGAGAGAG
ACAGAGACAGATCCATTCGATTAGTGAACGGATCGGCACTGCGTGCGCCAATTCTGCAGACAAATGGCAG
TATTCATCCACAATTTTAAAAGAAAAGGGGGGATTGGGGGGTACAGTGCAGGGGAAAGAATAGTAGACAT
AATAGCAACAGACATACAAACTAAAGAATTACAAAAACAAATTACAAAAATTCAAAATTTTCGGGTTTAT
TACAGGGACAGCAGAGATCCAGTTTGGTTAATTAGCTAGCTGCAAAGATGGATAAAGTTTTAAACAGAGA
GGAATCTTTGCAGCTAATGGACCTTCTAGGTCTTGAAAGGAGTGGGAATTGGCTCCGGTGCCCGTCAGTG
GGCAGAGCGCACATCGCCCACAGTCCCCGAGAAGTTGGGGGGAGGGGTCGGCAATTGAACCGGTGCCTAG
AGAAGGTGGCGCGGGGTAAACTGGGAAAGTGATGTCGTGTACTGGCTCCGCCTTTTTCCCGAGGGTGGGG
GAGAACCGTATATAAGTGCAGTAGTCGCCGTGAACGTTCTTTTTCGCAACGGGTTTGCCGCCAGAACACA
GGTAAGTGCCGTGTGTGGTTCCCGCGGGCCTGGCCTCTTTACGGGTTATGGCCCTTGCGTGCCTTGAATT
ACTTCCACCTGGCTGCAGTACGTGATTCTTGATCCCGAGCTTCGGGTTGGAAGTGGGTGGGAGAGTTCGA
GGCCTTGCGCTTAAGGAGCCCCTTCGCCTCGTGCTTGAGTTGAGGCCTGGCCTGGGCGCTGGGGCCGCCG
CGTGCGAATCTGGTGGCACCTTCGCGCCTGTCTCGCTGCTTTCGATAAGTCTCTAGCCATTTAAAATTTT
TGATGACCTGCTGCGACGCTTTTTTTCTGGCAAGATAGTCTTGTAAATGCGGGCCAAGATCTGCACACTG
GTATTTCGGTTTTTGGGGCCGCGGGCGGCGACGGGGCCCGTGCGTCCCAGCGCACATGTTCGGCGAGGCG
GGGCCTGCGAGCGCGGCCACCGAGAATCGGACGGGGGTAGTCTCAAGCTGGCCGGCCTGCTCTGGTGCCT
GGCCTCGCGCCGCCGTGTATCGCCCCGCCCTGGGCGGCAAGGCTGGCCCGGTCGGCACCAGTTGCGTGAG
CGGAAAGATGGCCGCTTCCCGGCCCTGCTGCAGGGAGCTCAAAATGGAGGACGCGGCGCTCGGGAGAGCG
GGCGGGTGAGTCACCCACACAAAGGAAAAGGGCCTTTCCGTCCTCAGCCGTCGCTTCATGTGACTCCACG
GAGTACCGGGCGCCGTCCAGGCACCTCGATTAGTTCTCGAGCTTTTGGAGTACGTCGTCTTTAGGTTGGG
GGGAGGGGTTTTATGCGATGGAGTTTCCCCACACTGAGTGGGTGGAGACTGAAGTTAGGCCAGCTTGGCA
CTTGATGTAATTCTCCTTGGAATTTGCCCTTTTTGAGTTTGGATCTTGGTTCATTCTCAAGCCTCAGACA
GTGGTTCAAAGTTTTTTTCTTCCATTTCAGGTGTCGTGACGTACGGCCACCATGAAAAGGCCGGCGGCCA
CGAAAAAGGCCGGCCAGGCAAAAAAGAAAAAGGACAAGAAGTACAGCATCGGCCTGGCCATCGGCACCAA
CTCTGTGGGCTGGGCCGTGATCACCGACGAGTACAAGGTGCCCAGCAAGAAATTCAAGGTGCTGGGCAAC
ACCGACCGGCACAGCATCAAGAAGAACCTGATCGGAGCCCTGCTGTTCGACAGCGGCGAAACAGCCGAGG
CCACCCGGCTGAAGAGAACCGCCAGAAGAAGATACACCAGACGGAAGAACCGGATCTGCTATCTGCAAGA
GATCTTCAGCAACGAGATGGCCAAGGTGGACGACAGCTTCTTCCACAGACTGGAAGAGTCCTTCCTGGTG
GAAGAGGATAAGAAGCACGAGCGGCACCCCATCTTCGGCAACATCGTGGACGAGGTGGCCTACCACGAGA
AGTACCCCACCATCTACCACCTGAGAAAGAAACTGGTGGACAGCACCGACAAGGCCGACCTGCGGCTGAT
CTATCTGGCCCTGGCCCACATGATCAAGTTCCGGGGCCACTTCCTGATCGAGGGCGACCTGAACCCCGAC
AACAGCGACGTGGACAAGCTGTTCATCCAGCTGGTGCAGACCTACAACCAGCTGTTCGAGGAAAACCCCA
TCAACGCCAGCGGCGTGGACGCCAAGGCCATCCTGTCTGCCAGACTGAGCAAGAGCAGACGGCTGGAAAA
TCTGATCGCCCAGCTGCCCGGCGAGAAGAAGAATGGCCTGTTCGGCAACCTGATTGCCCTGAGCCTGGGC
CTGACCCCCAACTTCAAGAGCAACTTCGACCTGGCCGAGGATGCCAAACTGCAGCTGAGCAAGGACACCT
ACGACGACGACCTGGACAACCTGCTGGCCCAGATCGGCGACCAGTACGCCGACCTGTTTCTGGCCGCCAA
GAACCTGTCCGACGCCATCCTGCTGAGCGACATCCTGAGAGTGAACACCGAGATCACCAAGGCCCCCCTG
AGCGCCTCTATGATCAAGAGATACGACGAGCACCACCAGGACCTGACCCTGCTGAAAGCTCTCGTGCGGC
AGCAGCTGCCTGAGAAGTACAAAGAGATTTTCTTCGACCAGAGCAAGAACGGCTACGCCGGCTACATTGA
CGGCGGAGCCAGCCAGGAAGAGTTCTACAAGTTCATCAAGCCCATCCTGGAAAAGATGGACGGCACCGAG
GAACTGCTCGTGAAGCTGAACAGAGAGGACCTGCTGCGGAAGCAGCGGACCTTCGACAACGGCAGCATCC
CCCACCAGATCCACCTGGGAGAGCTGCACGCCATTCTGCGGCGGCAGGAAGATTTTTACCCATTCCTGAA
GGACAACCGGGAAAAGATCGAGAAGATCCTGACCTTCCGCATCCCCTACTACGTGGGCCCTCTGGCCAGG
GGAAACAGCAGATTCGCCTGGATGACCAGAAAGAGCGAGGAAACCATCACCCCCTGGAACTTCGAGGAAG
TGGTGGACAAGGGCGCTTCCGCCCAGAGCTTCATCGAGCGGATGACCAACTTCGATAAGAACCTGCCCAA
CGAGAAGGTGCTGCCCAAGCACAGCCTGCTGTACGAGTACTTCACCGTGTATAACGAGCTGACCAAAGTG
AAATACGTGACCGAGGGAATGAGAAAGCCCGCCTTCCTGAGCGGCGAGCAGAAAAAGGCCATCGTGGACC
TGCTGTTCAAGACCAACCGGAAAGTGACCGTGAAGCAGCTGAAAGAGGACTACTTCAAGAAAATCGAGTG
CTTCGACTCCGTGGAAATCTCCGGCGTGGAAGATCGGTTCAACGCCTCCCTGGGCACATACCACGATCTG
CTGAAAATTATCAAGGACAAGGACTTCCTGGACAATGAGGAAAACGAGGACATTCTGGAAGATATCGTGC
TGACCCTGACACTGTTTGAGGACAGAGAGATGATCGAGGAACGGCTGAAAACCTATGCCCACCTGTTCGA
CGACAAAGTGATGAAGCAGCTGAAGCGGCGGAGATACACCGGCTGGGGCAGGCTGAGCCGGAAGCTGATC
AACGGCATCCGGGACAAGCAGTCCGGCAAGACAATCCTGGATTTCCTGAAGTCCGACGGCTTCGCCAACA
GAAACTTCATGCAGCTGATCCACGACGACAGCCTGACCTTTAAAGAGGACATCCAGAAAGCCCAGGTGTC
CGGCCAGGGCGATAGCCTGCACGAGCACATTGCCAATCTGGCCGGCAGCCCCGCCATTAAGAAGGGCATC
CTGCAGACAGTGAAGGTGGTGGACGAGCTCGTGAAAGTGATGGGCCGGCACAAGCCCGAGAACATCGTGA
TCGAAATGGCCAGAGAGAACCAGACCACCCAGAAGGGACAGAAGAACAGCCGCGAGAGAATGAAGCGGAT
CGAAGAGGGCATCAAAGAGCTGGGCAGCCAGATCCTGAAAGAACACCCCGTGGAAAACACCCAGCTGCAG
AACGAGAAGCTGTACCTGTACTACCTGCAGAATGGGCGGGATATGTACGTGGACCAGGAACTGGACATCA
ACCGGCTGTCCGACTACGATGTGGACCACATCGTGCCTCAGAGCTTTCTGAAGGACGACTCCATCGACAA
CAAGGTGCTGACCAGAAGCGACAAGGCCCGGGGCAAGAGCGACAACGTGCCCTCCGAAGAGGTCGTGAAG
AAGATGAAGAACTACTGGCGGCAGCTGCTGAACGCCAAGCTGATTACCCAGAGAAAGTTCGACAATCTGA
CCAAGGCCGAGAGAGGCGGCCTGAGCGAACTGGATAAGGCCGGCTTCATCAAGAGACAGCTGGTGGAAAC
CCGGCAGATCACAAAGCACGTGGCACAGATCCTGGACTCCCGGATGAACACTAAGTACGACGAGAATGAC
AAGCTGATCCGGGAAGTGAAAGTGATCACCCTGAAGTCCAAGCTGGTGTCCGATTTCCGGAAGGATTTCC
AGTTTTACAAAGTGCGCGAGATCAACAACTACCACCACGCCCACGACGCCTACCTGAACGCCGTCGTGGG
AACCGCCCTGATCAAAAAGTACCCTAAGCTGGAAAGCGAGTTCGTGTACGGCGACTACAAGGTGTACGAC
GTGCGGAAGATGATCGCCAAGAGCGAGCAGGAAATCGGCAAGGCTACCGCCAAGTACTTCTTCTACAGCA
ACATCATGAACTTTTTCAAGACCGAGATTACCCTGGCCAACGGCGAGATCCGGAAGCGGCCTCTGATCGA
GACAAACGGCGAAACCGGGGAGATCGTGTGGGATAAGGGCCGGGATTTTGCCACCGTGCGGAAAGTGCTG
AGCATGCCCCAAGTGAATATCGTGAAAAAGACCGAGGTGCAGACAGGCGGCTTCAGCAAAGAGTCTATCC
TGCCCAAGAGGAACAGCGATAAGCTGATCGCCAGAAAGAAGGACTGGGACCCTAAGAAGTACGGCGGCTT
CGACAGCCCCACCGTGGCCTATTCTGTGCTGGTGGTGGCCAAAGTGGAAAAGGGCAAGTCCAAGAAACTG
AAGAGTGTGAAAGAGCTGCTGGGGATCACCATCATGGAAAGAAGCAGCTTCGAGAAGAATCCCATCGACT
TTCTGGAAGCCAAGGGCTACAAAGAAGTGAAAAAGGACCTGATCATCAAGCTGCCTAAGTACTCCCTGTT
CGAGCTGGAAAACGGCCGGAAGAGAATGCTGGCCTCTGCCGGCGAACTGCAGAAGGGAAACGAACTGGCC
CTGCCCTCCAAATATGTGAACTTCCTGTACCTGGCCAGCCACTATGAGAAGCTGAAGGGCTCCCCCGAGG
ATAATGAGCAGAAACAGCTGTTTGTGGAACAGCACAAGCACTACCTGGACGAGATCATCGAGCAGATCAG
CGAGTTCTCCAAGAGAGTGATCCTGGCCGACGCTAATCTGGACAAAGTGCTGTCCGCCTACAACAAGCAC
CGGGATAAGCCCATCAGAGAGCAGGCCGAGAATATCATCCACCTGTTTACCCTGACCAATCTGGGAGCCC
CTGCCGCCTTCAAGTACTTTGACACCACCATCGACCGGAAGAGGTACACCAGCACCAAAGAGGTGCTGGA
CGCCACCCTGATCCACCAGAGCATCACCGGCCTGTACGAGACACGGATCGACCTGTCTCAGCTGGGAGGC
GACAGCGCTGGAGGAGGTGGAAGCGGAGGAGGAGGAAGCGGAGGAGGAGGTAGCGGACCTAAGAAAAAGA
GGAAGGTGGCGGCCGCTGGATCCGGACGGGCTGACGCATTGGACGATTTTGATCTGGATATGCTGGGAAG
TGACGCCCTCGATGATTTTGACCTTGACATGCTTGGTTCGGATGCCCTTGATGACTTTGACCTCGACATG
CTCGGCAGTGACGCCCTTGATGATTTCGACCTGGACATGCTGATTAACTGTACAGGTTCAGGGGAGGGAA
GAGGTTCCCTGCTCACATGCGGAGACGTAGAAGAGAATCCCGGACCCATGACCTTCGAAATGCCAGAGCC
AGCGAAGTCTGCTCCCGCCCCGAAAAAGGGCTCCAAGAAGGCG
